>Addgene plasmid #217279 | pMV-Arthur1 | addgene full sequence | sequence record 441875 | Addgene NGS Result
AAAAATAAACAAATAGGGGTTCCGCGCACATTTCCCCGAAAAGTGCCACCTGACGTCTAAGAAACCATTA
TTATCATGACATTAACCTATAAAAATAGGCGTATCACGAGGCCCTTTCGTTGTAAAACGACGGCCAGTCG
AACCACGCAATGCGTCTCGATCCGCAGTGTCTTGCGTCTCTCAATTGCTATATAGCAGAGGCGGATTTAC
CGTGAAGCTAATGAAGCTTAAGCTTCAGGGCCCCTCACTTGCACGGGCCCCTTCCAAGGCCCTGGGAGGG
GCCCTAGCAATGTGTTCACATGGTCATATGTTTTTGTAAAATTTGCAAAAGTAAGATATTTTAACCGCAA
TCGGTTAAGACCGCTGTCTCTTTCCACTCCGACTTCCCCTCCGTCACACTTCCCCTCGTGTCGGGTGGCG
TTGGAGTGGCCGCGGGCATTTTGGGGATCCGGCTAAGGGGAAGTTGAGTTGGGGATACATTTAGTTTGGG
TTTAGTGGGATATATTTATGTGGTTCGCAGTCACTTCCGTGTATAGTTAAGTTATTGCTAGCCGTCCCGG
TGTAGGAATGGCTTCCAGGAATACTCCTACCGCCCACTGTGCCGACTCACCCGGCGTCGTGACACGAAGG
TGCAGGGCCAGAGGTCGTATCGCGATATGAACGTGTCCTACGGCGCCCGGCACCGGAAGTATGTGGGTAG
TGGAGGAGAAACAAGGTTTGAAATGTACGGAGCCAGAAGCTAGTCTGTGGAAAATTCTTCCAATCATCAG
ACGTGTAAAATTGTAAGCGGAGGATTCGGTTCTCATCGACGCCTAGTCAAAACGGAAGTTCTCTCCTGTC
AGGAATATACTCGATAATGCAGCATATACAATTATAAACGCACCATACATTTTTTTTCTTTTTTGATGGG
AATCGCGCGAAATAGAATTTATCAGAATTCCTGTGTTTGTAGGGCACAAACCTGTAGCAGTACTACAAAC
AGCGAGTACGTCTGTGTGTGAAGTCGCATGTTTTATGCATCCCAACGTATCGGATCGCATCTTAGCGTAT
CTGACGCATCTTGTCCTGACGAAGTCTGGCGGTTCCAGATGAAACGGCACGCAAAATTGCCACCGACGCA
GCAAAACGGCCTGAAGAAACAAGTGTTCCAGTGACAAAACTCCTACACGTATTCATCAATAAGTCAATGT
ATGTAGTATAAGAGTAATTTGATTACACAATTATGTAGCTCAATACAATGTAGCGGCAATTTGAAAATGC
ATTTGAATTGCTCTTGTGTATGCCTTAATTTCAGATTAATTTTGTATATTTTTTCAGAATTATTGATCAT
ACCAAAATTCAAATACCGGTGCTAGCAATTCTACCGGGTAGGGGAGGCGCTTTTCCCAAGGCAGTCTGGA
GCATGCGCTTTAGCAGCCCCGCTGGGCACTTGGCGCTACACAAGTGGCCTCTGGCCTCGCACACATTCCA
CATCCACCGGTAGGCGCCAACCGGCTCCGTTCTTTGGTGGCCCCTTCGCGCCACCTTCTACTCCTCCCCT
AGTCAGGAAGTTCCCCCCCGCCCCGCAGCTCGCGTCGTGCAGGACGTGACAAATGGAAGTAGCACGTCTC
ACTAGTCTCGTGCAGATGGACAGCACCGCTGAGCAATGGAAGCGGGTAGGCCTTTGGGGCAGCGGCCAAT
AGCAGCTTTGCTCCTTCGCTTTCTGGGCTCAGAGGCTGGGAAGGGGTGGGTCCGGGGGCGGGCTCAGGGG
CGGGCTCAGGGGCGGGGCGGGCGCCCGAAGGTCCTCCGGAGGCCCGGCATTCTGCACGCTTCAAAAGCGC
ACGTCTGCCGCGCTGTTCTCCTCTTCCTCATCTCCGGGCCTTTCGACCTGCAGCCAACGCCACCATGGGG
ACCGAGTACAAGCCCACGGTGCGCCTCGCCACCCGCGACGACGTCCCCCGGGCCGTACGCACCCTCGCCG
CCGCGTTCGCCGACTACCCCGCCACGCGCCACACCGTCGACCCGGACCGCCACATCGAGCGGGTCACCGA
GCTGCAAGAACTCTTCCTCACGCGCGTCGGGCTCGACATCGGCAAGGTGTGGGTCGCGGACGACGGCGCC
GCGGTGGCGGTCTGGACCACGCCGGAGAGCGTCGAAGCGGGGGCGGTGTTCGCCGAGATCGGCCCGCGCA
TGGCCGAGTTGAGCGGTTCCCGGCTGGCCGCGCAGCAACAGATGGAAGGCCTCCTGGCGCCGCACCGGCC
CAAGGAGCCCGCGTGGTTCCTGGCCACCGTCGGCGTCTCGCCCGACCACCAGGGCAAGGGTCTGGGCAGC
GCCGTCGTGCTCCCCGGAGTGGAGGCGGCCGAGCGCGCCGGGGTGCCCGCCTTCCTGGAGACCTCCGCGC
CCCGCAACCTCCCCTTCTACGAGCGGCTCGGCTTCACCGTCACCGCCGACGTCGAGGTGCCCGAAGGACC
GCGCACCTGGTGCATGACCCGCAAGCCCGGTGCCATCGATGCCACTAACTTCTCCCTGTTGAAACAAGCA
GGGGATGTCGAAGAGAATCCCGGGCCAATGGTGAGCAAGGGCGAGGAGCTGTTCACCGGGGTGGTGCCCA
TCCTGGTCGAGCTGGACGGCGACGTAAACGGCCACAAGTTCAGCGTGTCCGGCGAGGGCGAGGGCGATGC
CACCTACGGCAAGCTGACCCTGAAGTTCATCTGCACCACCGGCAAGCTGCCCGTGCCCTGGCCCACCCTC
GTGACCACCCTGACCTACGGCGTGCAGTGCTTCAGCCGCTACCCCGACCACATGAAGCAGCACGACTTCT
TCAAGTCCGCCATGCCCGAAGGCTACGTCCAGGAGCGCACCATCTTCTTCAAGGACGACGGCAACTACAA
GACCCGCGCCGAGGTGAAGTTCGAGGGCGACACCCTGGTGAACCGCATCGAGCTGAAGGGCATCGACTTC
AAGGAGGACGGCAACATCCTGGGGCACAAGCTGGAGTACAACTACAACAGCCACAACGTCTATATCATGG
CCGACAAGCAGAAGAACGGCATCAAGGTGAACTTCAAGATCCGCCACAACATCGAGGACGGCAGCGTGCA
GCTCGCCGACCACTACCAGCAGAACACCCCCATCGGCGACGGCCCCGTGCTGCTGCCCGACAACCACTAC
CTGAGCACCCAGTCCGCCCTGAGCAAAGACCCCAACGAGAAGCGCGATCACATGGTCCTGCTGGAGTTCG
TGACCGCCGCCGGGATCACTCTCGGCATGGACGAGCTGTACAAGTAATTAATTAAGCTCGCTGATCAGCC
TCGACTGTGCCTTCTAGTTGCCAGCCATCTGTTGTTTGCCCCTCCCCCGTGCCTTCCTTGACCCTGGAAG
GTGCCACTCCCACTGTCCTTTCCTAATAAAATGAGGAAATTGCATCGCATTGTCTGAGTAGGTGTCATTC
TATTCTGGGGGGTGGGGTGGGGCAGGACAGCAAGGGGGAGGATTGGGAAGACAATAGCAGGCATGCTGGG
GATGCGGTGGGCTCTATGGCTTCTGAGGCGCGCCCTCGAGAGGTGTGTCAGGCAGTTAATTAATAAAAAT
ATTATGTTATTTTTCTGGATTTTGTGATGTTTGTGGTATTTGTCAGCTTTTTAAAATTTGTAATTTGTTG
TGATTTCTTTTCTCATTCTAAATAAATATTCACTTTCGTACCTAATTTTGTATTCGTAATTTTGTATTCT
TTTTCTTAAAGAGGGCCCCCCAAATTGTATAAGCTTCAGGCCCCACAAAACCTGGATCCGCCCCTGCTAT
ATAGGGGCCCAGAGACGGAGTCACTGCCAACCGAGACGGTCATAGCTGTTTCCTGTGTGCCGCTTCCTCG
CTCACTGACTCGCTGCGCTCGGTCGTTCGGCTGCGGCGAGCGGTATCAGCTCACTCAAAGGCGGTAATAC
GGTTACCCACAGAATCAGGGGATAACGCAGGAAAGAACATGTGAGCAAAAGGCCAGCAAAAGGCCAGGAA
CCGTAAAAAGGCCGCGTTGCTGGCGTTTTTCCATAGGCTCCGCCCCCCTGACGAGCATCACAAAAATCGA
CGCTCAAGTCAGAGGTGGCGAAACCCGACAGGACTATAAAGATACCAGGCGTTTCCCCCTGGAAGCTCCC
TCGTGCGCTCTCCTGTTCCGACCCTGCCGCTTACCGGATACCTGTCCGCCTTTCTCCCTTCGGGAAGCGT
GGCGCTTTCTCATAGCTCACGCTGTAGGTATCTCAGTTCGGTGTAGGTCGTTCGCTCCAAGCTGGGCTGT
GTGCACGAACCCCCCGTTCAGCCCGACCGCTGCGCCTTATCCGGTAACTATCGTCTTGAGTCCAACCCGG
TAAGACACGACTTATCGCCACTGGCAGCAGCCACTGGTAACAGGATTAGCAGAGCGAGGTATGTAGGCGG
TGCTACAGAGTTCTTGAAGTGGTGGCCTAACTACGGCTACACTAGAAGAACAGTATTTGGTATCTGCGCT
CTGCTGAAGCCAGTTACCTTCGGAAAAAGAGTTGGTAGCTCTTGATCCGGCAAACAAACCACCGCTGGTA
GCGGTGGTTTTTTTGTTTGCAAGCAGCAGATTACGCGCAGAAAAAAAGGATCTCAAGAAGATCCTTTGAT
CTTTTCTACGGGGTCTGACGCTCAGTGGAACGAAAACTCACGTTAAGGGATTTTGGTCATGAGATTATCA
AAAAGGATCTTCACCTAGATCCTTTTAAATTAAAAATGAAGTTTTAAATCAATCTAAAGTATATATGAGT
AAACTTGGTCTGACAGTTACCAATGCTTAATCAGTGAGGCACCTATCTCAGCGATCTGTCTCTTTCGTTC
ATCCATAGTTGCCTGACTCCCCGTCGTGTAGATAACTACGATACGGGAGGGCTTACCATCTGGCCCCAGT
GCTGCAATAATACCGCGGGACCCACGCTCACCGGCTCCAGATTTATCAGCAATAAACCAGCCAGCCGGAA
GGGCCGAGCGCAGAAGTGGTCCTGCAACTTTATCCGCCTCCATCCAGTCTATTAATTGTTGCCGGGAAGC
TAGAGTAAGTAGTTCGCCAGTTAATAGTTTGCGCAACGTTGTTGCCATCGCTACAGGCATCGTGGTATCA
CGCTCGTCGTTTGGTATGGCTTCATTCAGCTCCGGTTCCCAACGATCAAGGCGAGTTACATGATCCCCCA
TGTTGCGCAAAAAAGCGGTTAGCTCCTTCGGTCCTCCGATCGTTGTCAGAAGTAAGTTGGCCGCCGTGTT
ATCACTCATGGTTATGGCAGCACTACATAATTCTCTTACTGTCATGCCATCCGTAAGATGCTTTTCTGTG
ACTGGTGAGTACTCAACCAAGTCATTCTGAGAATAGTGTATGCGGCGACCGAGTTGCTCTTGCCCGGCGT
CAATACGGGATAATACCGCGCCACATAGCAGAACTTTAAAAGTGCTCATCATTGGAAAACGTTCTTCGGG
GCGAAAACTCTCAAGGATCTTACCGCTGTTGAGATCCAGTTCGATGTAACCCACTCGTGCACCCAACTGA
TCTTCAGCATCTTTTACTTTCACCAGCGTTTCTGGGTGAGCAAAAACAGGAAGGCAAAATGCCGCAAAAA
AGGGAATAAGGGCGACACGGAAATGTTGAATACTCATACTCTTCCTTTTTCAATATTATTGAAGCATTTA
TCAGGGTTATTGTCTCATGAGCGGATACATATTTGAATGTATTTAG
Features (pLannotate 1.2.2; 8 found; start..end, strand, type, name):
    118..138     -  CDS            lacZα (fragment): LacZα fragment of β-galactosidase; lacZ fragment
   1366..1865    +  promoter       PGK promoter: mouse phosphoglycerate kinase 1 promoter
   1890..2484    +  CDS            PuroR (fragment): puromycin N-acetyltransferase; pac from Streptomyces alboniger; confers resistance to puromycin
   2548..3267    +  CDS            EGFP: the original enhanced GFP (Yang et al., 1996) mammalian codon-optimized
   3295..3519    +  polyA_signal   bGH poly(A) signal: bovine growth hormone polyadenylation signal
   4018..4606    -  rep_origin     ori: high-copy-number ColE1/pMB1/pBR322/pUC origin of replication
   4777..5637    -  CDS            AmpR: β-lactamase; bla; confers resistance to ampicillin, carbenicillin, and related antibiotics
   5638..26      -  promoter       AmpR promoter (across the origin): bla
