[The description below was written by a language model from this plasmid's Addgene catalogue record and pLannotate feature annotations shown in this document.]
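Description:
pMV-Arthur1 is a 5.7 kb transposon donor plasmid built on the pMV backbone and catalogued as a mammalian expression vector. It is maintained in E. coli as a high-copy plasmid through a ColE1/pUC-type origin of replication and is selected with ampicillin via the β-lactamase gene and its native promoter. A short remnant of lacZα is also detected, presumably left over from the cloning vector.

The recorded insert is the pair of synthetic terminal inverted repeats (TIRs) of the Arthur1 DNA transposon. These are the end sequences recognised by the cognate transposase, which excises the DNA between them and integrates it into a target genome. The TIRs themselves are not picked up by the automated annotation, so their exact positions are not given. The unannotated stretches on either side of the mammalian cassette are the likely locations, but the record does not confirm this. The annotated cargo is a selection and reporter cassette in which the mouse PGK promoter drives a puromycin N-acetyltransferase coding sequence (annotated as a near-complete fragment). This is followed, after a short unannotated gap, by EGFP and a bovine growth hormone polyadenylation signal. The layout suggests that the two proteins are made from a single transcript through a linker or self-cleaving peptide, although no such element is annotated.

No transposase gene is annotated on the plasmid, consistent with a two-component system in which the transposase comes from a separate helper construct. Stable puromycin resistance and EGFP fluorescence would then report transposition in mammalian cells. This fits the plasmid's origin in a survey of DNA transposon activity in human cells for genome engineering.
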