Addgene plasmid #217279: pMV-Arthur1
Purpose: Donor plasmid of Arthur1 Transposon
Depositing lab: Yong E Zhang. Depositing organization: Institute of Zoology, Chinese Academy of Sciences. Publication: Heterologous survey of 130 DNA transposons in human cells highlights their functional divergence and expands the genome engineering toolbox. Zhang T, Tan S, Tang N, Li Y, Zhang C, Sun J, Guo Y, Gao H, Cai Y, Sun W, Wang C, Fu L, Ma H, Wu Y, Hu X, Zhang X, Gee P, Yan W, Zhao Y, Chen Q, Guo B, Wang H, Zhang YE. Cell. 2024 Jul 11;187(14):3741-3760.e30. doi: 10.1016/j.cell.2024.05.007. Epub 2024 Jun 5. PubMed 38843831.
Backbone
  Vector backbone: pMV
  Vector type: Mammalian Expression
Growth in bacteria
  Bacterial resistance: Ampicillin, 100 μg/mL
  Growth temperature: 37°C
  Growth strain: DH5alpha
  Copy number: High Copy
Gene/Insert
  Gene/Insert name: TIRs of Arthur1 transposon
  Species: Synthetic
  Cloning method: Restriction Enzyme; 5′ cloning site Unknown (unknown if destroyed); 3′ cloning site Unknown (unknown if destroyed)
Terms and licenses: Academic/Nonprofit Terms; Industry Terms: Not Available to Industry
How to cite: pMV-Arthur1 was a gift from Yong E Zhang (Addgene plasmid # 217279 ; http://n2t.net/addgene:217279 ; RRID:Addgene_217279)
